Addgene plasmid #79452: pDGE160
Purpose: recipient plasmid [multiplexing]; p35S:Cas9, FAST, nptII
Depositing lab: Johannes Stuttmann. Depositing organization: Martin-Luther-Universitaet Halle-Wittenberg, Faculty of Medicine. Publication: Generation of chromosomal deletions in dicotyledonous plants employing a user-friendly genome editing toolkit. Ordon J, Gantner J, Kemna J, Schwalgun L, Reschke M, Streubel J, Boch J, Stuttmann J. Plant J. 2016 Aug 31. doi: 10.1111/tpj.13319. PubMed 27579989.
Backbone
  Vector backbone: pJOG292
  Vector type: Plant Expression, CRISPR
Growth in bacteria
  Bacterial resistance: Chloramphenicol and Spectinomycin, 25 & 50 μg/mL
  Growth temperature: 37°C
  Growth strain: ccdB Survival
  Copy number: High Copy
Gene/Insert
  Gene/Insert name: ccdB
  Insert size (bp): 1498
  Mutation: BsaI site eliminated
  Entrez Gene: ccdB(letD) (a.k.a. D616_p97105, Fpla045)
Terms and licenses: Academic/Nonprofit Terms; Industry Terms: Not Available to Industry
How to cite: pDGE160 was a gift from Johannes Stuttmann (Addgene plasmid # 79452 ; http://n2t.net/addgene:79452 ; RRID:Addgene_79452)
