[The description below was written by a language model from this plasmid's Addgene catalogue record and pLannotate feature annotations shown in this document.]
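Description:
pDGE160 is a 17.2 kb binary T-DNA vector for CRISPR/Cas9 genome editing in plants, built on the pJOG292 backbone and described as a recipient plasmid for multiplexing. Outside the T-DNA borders it carries the pVS1 replication and stability functions (RepA, StaA, oriV), the type of broad-host-range replicon used to maintain binary vectors in Agrobacterium. It also has a high-copy ColE1/pUC-type origin with a bom site for propagation in E. coli, and an aadA gene that gives spectinomycin resistance. Because the plasmid still contains a ccdB counter-selection cassette, it is maintained in a ccdB-tolerant strain under chloramphenicol plus spectinomycin.

Between the nopaline-type left and right border repeats sit four modules. A NOS promoter with a TMV Ω leader drives nptII, ended by a NOS terminator, for kanamycin selection of transformed plant tissue. An oleosin–TagRFP fusion forms the FAST marker named in the record, which lets transgenic seeds be recognised by red fluorescence; its promoter is not annotated. Streptococcus pyogenes Cas9 is expressed from an enhanced CaMV 35S promoter with a TMV Ω translational enhancer and a NOS terminator.

Next to the right border is the listed insert, a roughly 1.5 kb cassette containing a chloramphenicol resistance gene and ccdB, from which a BsaI site has been removed. This cassette serves as a placeholder. In a recipient vector of this kind it would be replaced by guide RNA expression units, presumably through BsaI-based Golden Gate assembly, although the flanking sites are not annotated. Loss of ccdB then allows correct assemblies to grow in standard E. coli strains. The associated work used this toolkit to generate chromosomal deletions in dicotyledonous plants.
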