Features (pLannotate 1.2.2; 26 found; start..end, strand, type, name):
    101..502     +  CDS            Y4CG_SINFN (fragment): Protein inferred from homology: Swiss-Prot protein existence level 3. From Sinorhizobium fredii (strain NBRC 101917 / NGR234).
   1062..1691    +  CDS            pVS1 StaA: stability protein from the Pseudomonas plasmid pVS1 (Heeb et al., 2000)
   2124..3192    +  CDS            pVS1 RepA (fragment): replication protein from the Pseudomonas plasmid pVS1 (Heeb et al., 2000)
   3258..3452    +  rep_origin     pVS1 oriV: origin of replication for the Pseudomonas plasmid pVS1 (Heeb et al., 2000)
   3655..3694    +  CDS            rop (fragment): Rop protein, which maintains plasmids at low copy number; rop
   3796..3936    +  misc_feature   bom: basis of mobility region from pBR322
   4122..4710    -  rep_origin     ori: high-copy-number ColE1/pMB1/pBR322/pUC origin of replication
   4954..5741    -  CDS            SmR (fragment): aminoglycoside adenylyltransferase (Murphy, 1985); aadA; confers resistance to spectinomycin and streptomycin
   5752..5808    -  CDS            GmR (fragment): gentamycin acetyltransferase; aacC1; confers resistance to gentamycin
   5984..6007    -  promoter       Pc promoter (fragment): intI1 (promoter lies within the coding sequence); class 1 integron promoter
   6266..6290    +  misc_feature   LB T-DNA repeat: left border repeat from nopaline C58 T-DNA
   6436..6615    +  promoter       NOS promoter: nopaline synthase promoter
   6651..6706    +  misc_feature   TMV Ω: translational enhancer from the tobacco mosaic virus 5'-leader sequence (Gallie et al., 1988)
   6708..7499    +  CDS            neo: KKA2_KLEPN - Also known as kan, nptII. Experimental evidence at protein level: Swiss-Prot protein existence level 1. Resistance to kanamycin, neomycin, paromomycin, ribostamycin, butirosin and gentamicin B. From Klebsiella pneumoniae.
   7515..7767    +  terminator     NOS terminator: nopaline synthase terminator and poly(A) signal
   8239..8931    -  CDS            TagRFP: TagRFP is a basic (constitutively fluorescent) red fluorescent protein published in 2007, derived from Entacmaea quadricolor. It has very low acid sensitivity.
   8932..9648    -  CDS            OLEO2_BRANA: Experimental evidence at protein level: Swiss-Prot protein existence level 1. May have a structural role to stabilize the lipid body during desiccation of the seed by preventing coalescence of the oil. Probably interacts with both lipid and phospholipid moieties of lipid bodies. May also provide recognition signals for specific lipase anchorage in lipolysis during seedling growth. From Brassica napus (Rape).
  10137..10389   -  terminator     NOS terminator: nopaline synthase terminator and poly(A) signal
  10438..14541   -  CDS            cas9: CAS9_STRP1 - Also known as csn1 From Streptococcus pyogenes serotype M1.
  14550..14603   -  misc_feature   TMV Ω: translational enhancer from the tobacco mosaic virus 5'-leader sequence (Gallie et al., 1988)
  14628..15304   -  promoter       CaMV 35S promoter (enhanced): cauliflower mosaic virus 35S promoter with a duplicated enhancer region
  15416..15518   +  promoter       cat promoter: promoter of the E. coli cat gene encoding chloramphenicol acetyltransferase
  15519..16178   +  CDS            CmR: chloramphenicol acetyltransferase; cat; confers resistance to chloramphenicol
  16357..16515   +  CDS            ccdA (fragment): CCDA_ECO57 - Also known as H, letA. Experimental evidence at protein level: Swiss-Prot protein existence level 1. Antitoxin component of a type II toxin-antitoxin (TA) system which inhibits the post-segregational killing (PSK) of plasmid-free cells, also referred to as a plasmid addiction system. Binds to and blocks the activity of CcdB; will also remove bound CcdB protein from the CcdB-GyrA complex by forming a CcdA-CcdB complex, a process termed rejuvenation. Functions as a transcriptional corepressor for the ccdAB operon, repression also requires CcdB (By similarity). From Escherichia coli
  16520..16822   +  CDS            ccdB: CCDB_ECOLI - Also known as G, letB, letD. Experimental evidence at protein level: Swiss-Prot protein existence level 1. Toxic component of a type II toxin-antitoxin (TA) system, functioning in plasmid maintainence. Responsible for the post- segregational killing (PSK) of plasmid-free cells, also referred to as a plasmid addiction system. Half-life of over 2 hours. Cell killing by CcdB is accompanied by filamentation, defects in chromosome and plasmid segregation, defects in cell division, formation of anucleate cells, decreased DNA synthesis and plasmid loss. Interferes with the activity of DN
  16946..16970   +  misc_feature   RB T-DNA repeat: right border repeat from nopaline C58 T-DNA
>Addgene plasmid #79452 | pDGE160 | depositor full sequence | sequence record 148617 | pDGE160 sequence 17239 bps
TTCCTGGCGTTTTCTTGTCGCGTGTTTTAGTCGCATAAAGTAGAATACTTGCGACTAGAACCGGAGACAT
TACGCCATGAACAAGAGCGCCGCCGCTGGCCTGCTGGGCTATGCCCGCGTCAGCACCGACGACCAGGACT
TGACCAACCAACGGGCCGAACTGCACGCGGCCGGCTGCACCAAGCTGTTTTCCGAGAAGATCACCGGCAC
CAGGCGCGACCGCCCGGAGCTGGCCAGGATGCTTGACCACCTACGCCCTGGCGACGTTGTGACAGTGACC
AGGCTAGACCGCCTGGCCCGCAGCACCCGCGACCTACTGGACATTGCCGAGCGCATCCAGGAGGCCGGCG
CGGGCCTGCGTAGCCTGGCAGAGCCGTGGGCCGACACCACCACGCCGGCCGGCCGCATGGTGTTGACCGT
GTTCGCCGGCATTGCCGAGTTCGAGCGTTCCCTAATCATCGACCGCACCCGGAGCGGGCGCGAGGCCGCC
AAGGCCCGAGGCGTGAAGTTTGGCCCCCGCCCTACCCTCACCCCGGCACAGATCGCGCACGCCCGCGAGC
TGATCGACCAGGAAGGCCGCACCGTGAAAGAGGCGGCTGCACTGCTTGGCGTGCATCGCTCGACCCTGTA
CCGCGCACTTGAGCGCAGCGAGGAAGTGACGCCCACCGAGGCCAGGCGGCGCGGTGCCTTCCGTGAGGAC
GCATTGACCGAGGCCGACGCCCTGGCGGCCGCCGAGAATGAACGCCAAGAGGAACAAGCATGAAACCGCA
CCAGGACGGCCAGGACGAACCGTTTTTCATTACCGAAGAGATCGAGGCGGAGATGATCGCGGCCGGGTAC
GTGTTCGAGCCGCCCGCGCACGTCTCAACCGTGCGGCTGCATGAAATCCTGGCCGGTTTGTCTGATGCCA
AGCTGGCGGCCTGGCCGGCCAGCTTGGCCGCTGAAGAAACCGAGCGCCGCCGTCTAAAAAGGTGATGTGT
ATTTGAGTAAAACAGCTTGCGTCATGCGGTCGCTGCGTATATGATGCGATGAGTAAATAAACAAATACGC
AAGGGGAACGCATGAAGGTTATCGCTGTACTTAACCAGAAAGGCGGGTCAGGCAAGACGACCATCGCAAC
CCATCTAGCCCGCGCCCTGCAACTCGCCGGGGCCGATGTTCTGTTAGTCGATTCCGATCCCCAGGGCAGT
GCCCGCGATTGGGCGGCCGTGCGGGAAGATCAACCGCTAACCGTTGTCGGCATCGACCGCCCGACGATTG
ACCGCGACGTGAAGGCCATCGGCCGGCGCGACTTCGTAGTGATCGACGGAGCGCCCCAGGCGGCGGACTT
GGCTGTGTCCGCGATCAAGGCAGCCGACTTCGTGCTGATTCCGGTGCAGCCAAGCCCTTACGACATATGG
GCCACCGCCGACCTGGTGGAGCTGGTTAAGCAGCGCATTGAGGTCACGGATGGAAGGCTACAAGCGGCCT
TTGTCGTGTCGCGGGCGATCAAAGGCACGCGCATCGGCGGTGAGGTTGCCGAGGCGCTGGCCGGGTACGA
GCTGCCCATTCTTGAGTCCCGTATCACGCAGCGCGTGAGCTACCCAGGCACTGCCGCCGCCGGCACAACC
GTTCTTGAATCAGAACCCGAGGGCGACGCTGCCCGCGAGGTCCAGGCGCTGGCCGCTGAAATTAAATCAA
AACTCATTTGAGTTAATGAGGTAAAGAGAAAATGAGCAAAAGCACAAACACGCTAAGTGCCGGCCGTCCG
AGCGCACGCAGCAGCAAGGCTGCAACGTTGGCCAGCCTGGCAGACACGCCAGCCATGAAGCGGGTCAACT
TTCAGTTGCCGGCGGAGGATCACACCAAGCTGAAGATGTACGCGGTACGCCAAGGCAAGACCATTACCGA
GCTGCTATCTGAATACATCGCGCAGCTACCAGAGTAAATGAGCAAATGAATAAATGAGTAGATGAATTTT
AGCGGCTAAAGGAGGCGGCATGGAAAATCAAGAACAACCAGGCACCGACGCCGTGGAATGCCCCATGTGT
GGAGGAACGGGCGGTTGGCCAGGCGTAAGCGGCTGGGTTGTCTGCCGGCCCTGCAATGGCACTGGAACCC
CCAAGCCCGAGGAATCGGCGTGACGGTCGCAAACCATCCGGCCCGGTACAAATCGGCGCGGCGCTGGGTG
ATGACCTGGTGGAGAAGTTGAAGGCCGCGCAGGCCGCCCAGCGGCAACGCATCGAGGCAGAAGCACGCCC
CGGTGAATCGTGGCAAGCGGCCGCTGATCGAATCCGCAAAGAATCCCGGCAACCGCCGGCAGCCGGTGCG
CCGTCGATTAGGAAGCCGCCCAAGGGCGACGAGCAACCAGATTTTTTCGTTCCGATGCTCTATGACGTGG
GCACCCGCGATAGTCGCAGCATCATGGACGTGGCCGTTTTCCGTCTGTCGAAGCGTGACCGACGAGCTGG
CGAGGTGATCCGCTACGAGCTTCCAGACGGGCACGTAGAGGTTTCCGCAGGGCCGGCCGGCATGGCCAGT
GTGTGGGATTACGACCTGGTACTGATGGCGGTTTCCCATCTAACCGAATCCATGAACCGATACCGGGAAG
GGAAGGGAGACAAGCCCGGCCGCGTGTTCCGTCCACACGTTGCGGACGTACTCAAGTTCTGCCGGCGAGC
CGATGGCGGAAAGCAGAAAGACGACCTGGTAGAAACCTGCATTCGGTTAAACACCACGCACGTTGCCATG
CAGCGTACGAAGAAGGCCAAGAACGGCCGCCTGGTGACGGTATCCGAGGGTGAAGCCTTGATTAGCCGCT
ACAAGATCGTAAAGAGCGAAACCGGGCGGCCGGAGTACATCGAGATCGAGCTAGCTGATTGGATGTACCG
CGAGATCACAGAAGGCAAGAACCCGGACGTGCTGACGGTTCACCCCGATTACTTTTTGATCGATCCCGGC
ATCGGCCGTTTTCTCTACCGCCTGGCACGCCGCGCCGCAGGCAAGGCAGAAGCCAGATGGTTGTTCAAGA
CGATCTACGAACGCAGTGGCAGCGCCGGAGAGTTCAAGAAGTTCTGTTTCACCGTGCGCAAGCTGATCGG
GTCAAATGACCTGCCGGAGTACGATTTGAAGGAGGAGGCGGGGCAGGCTGGCCCGATCCTAGTCATGCGC
TACCGCAACCTGATCGAGGGCGAAGCATCCGCCGGTTCCTAATGTACGGAGCAGATGCTAGGGCAAATTG
CCCTAGCAGGGGAAAAAGGTCGAAAAGGTGTCTTTCCTGTGGATAGCACGTACATTGGGAACCCAAAGCC
GTACATTGGGAACCGGAACCCGTACATTGGGAACCCAAAGCCGTACATTGGGAACCGGTCACACATGTAA
GTGACTGATATAAAAGAGAAAAAAGGCGATTTTTCCGCCTAAAACTCTTTAAAACTTATTAAAACTCTTA
AAACCCGCCTGGCCTGTGCATAACTGTCTGGCCAGCGCACAGCCGAAGAGCTGCAAAAAGCGCCTACCCT
TCGGTCGCTGCGCTCCCTACGCCCCGCCGCTTCGCGTCGGCCTATCGCGGCCGCTGGCCGCTCAAAAATG
GCTGGCCTACGGCCAGGCAATCTACCAGGGCGCGGACAAGCCGCGCCGTCGCCACTCGACCGCCGGCGCC
CACATCAAGGCACCCTGCCTCGCGCGTTTCGGTGATGACGGTGAAAACCTCTGACACATGCAGCTCCCGG
AGACGGTCACAGCTTGTCTGTAAGCGGATGCCGGGAGCAGACAAGCCCGTCAGGGCGCGTCAGCGGGTGT
TGGCGGGTGTCGGGGCGCAGCCATGACCCAGTCACGTAGCGATAGCGGAGTGTATACTGGCTTAACTATG
CGGCATCAGAGCAGATTGTACTGAGAGTGCACCATATGCGGTGTGAAATACCGCACAGATGCGTAAGGAG
AAAATACCGCATCAGGCGCTCTTCCGCTTCCTCGCTCACTGACTCGCTGCGCTCGGTCGTTCGGCTGCGG
CGAGCGGTATCAGCTCACTCAAAGGCGGTAATACGGTTATCCACAGAATCAGGGGATAACGCAGGAAAGA
ACATGTGAGCAAAAGGCCAGCAAAAGGCCAGGAACCGTAAAAAGGCCGCGTTGCTGGCGTTTTTCCATAG
GCTCCGCCCCCCTGACGAGCATCACAAAAATCGACGCTCAAGTCAGAGGTGGCGAAACCCGACAGGACTA
TAAAGATACCAGGCGTTTCCCCCTGGAAGCTCCCTCGTGCGCTCTCCTGTTCCGACCCTGCCGCTTACCG
GATACCTGTCCGCCTTTCTCCCTTCGGGAAGCGTGGCGCTTTCTCATAGCTCACGCTGTAGGTATCTCAG
TTCGGTGTAGGTCGTTCGCTCCAAGCTGGGCTGTGTGCACGAACCCCCCGTTCAGCCCGACCGCTGCGCC
TTATCCGGTAACTATCGTCTTGAGTCCAACCCGGTAAGACACGACTTATCGCCACTGGCAGCAGCCACTG
GTAACAGGATTAGCAGAGCGAGGTATGTAGGCGGTGCTACAGAGTTCTTGAAGTGGTGGCCTAACTACGG
CTACACTAGAAGGACAGTATTTGGTATCTGCGCTCTGCTGAAGCCAGTTACCTTCGGAAAAAGAGTTGGT
AGCTCTTGATCCGGCAAACAAACCACCGCTGGTAGCGGTGGTTTTTTTGTTTGCAAGCAGCAGATTACGC
GCAGAAAAAAAGGATCTCAAGAAGATCCTTTGATCTTTTCTACGGGGTCTGACGCTCAGTGGAACGAAAA
CTCACGTTAAGGGATTTTGGTCATGCATGATATATCTCCCAATTTGTGTAGGGCTTATTATGCACGCTTA
AAAATAATAAAAGCAGACTTGACCTGATAGTTTGGCTGTGAGCAATTATGTGCTTAGTGCATCTAATCGC
TTGAGTTAACGCCGGCGAAGCGGCGTCGGCTTGAACGAATTTCTAGCTAGACATTATTTGCCGACTACCT
TGGTGATCTCGCCTTTCACGTAGTGGACAAATTCTTCCAACTGATCTGCGCGCGAGGCCAAGCGATCTTC
TTCTTGTCCAAGATAAGCCTGTCTAGCTTCAAGTATGACGGGCTGATACTGGGCCGGCAGGCGCTCCATT
GCCCAGTCGGCAGCGACATCCTTCGGCGCGATTTTGCCGGTTACTGCGCTGTACCAAATGCGGGACAACG
TAAGCACTACATTTCGCTCATCGCCAGCCCAGTCGGGCGGCGAGTTCCATAGCGTTAAGGTTTCATTTAG
CGCCTCAAATAGATCCTGTTCAGGAACCGGATCAAAGAGTTCCTCCGCCGCTGGACCTACCAAGGCAACG
CTATGTTCTCTTGCTTTTGTCAGCAAGATAGCCAGATCAATGTCGATCGTGGCTGGCTCGAAGATACCTG
CAAGAATGTCATTGCGCTGCCATTCTCCAAATTGCAGTTCGCGCTTAGCTGGATAACGCCACGGAATGAT
GTCGTCGTGCACAACAATGGTGACTTCTACAGCGCGGAGAATCTCGCTCTCTCCAGGGGAAGCCGAAGTT
TCCAAAAGGTCGTTGATCAAAGCTCGCCGCGTTGTTTCATCAAGCCTTACGGTCACCGTAACCAGCAAAT
CAATATCACTGTGTGGCTTCAGGCCGCCATCCACTGCGGAGCCGTACAAATGTACGGCCAGCAACGTCGG
TTCGAGATGGCGCTCGATGACGCCAACTACCTCTGATAGTTGAGTCGATACTTCGGCGATCACCGCTTCC
CCCATGATGTTTAACTTTGTTTTAGGGCGACTGCCCTGCTGCGTAACATCGTTGCTGCTCCATAACATCA
AACATCGACCCACGGCGTAACGCGCTTGCTGCTTGGATGCCCGAGGCATAGACTGTACCCCAAAAAAACA
GTCATAACAAGCCATGAAAACCGCCACTGCGCCGTTACCACCGCTGCGTTCGGTCAAGGTTCTGGACCAG
TTGCGTGAGCGCATACGCTACTTGCATTACAGCTTACGAACCGAACAGGCTTATGTCCACTGGGTTCGTG
CCCGAATTGATCACAGGCAGCAACGCTCTGTCATCGTTACAATCAGCATGCTACCCTCCGCGAGATCATC
CGTGTTTAAAACCCGGCAGCTTAGTTGCCGTTCTTCCGAATAGCATCGGTAACATGAGCAAAGTCTGCCG
CCTTACAACGGCTCTCCCGCTGACGCCGTCCCGGACTGATGGGCTGCCTGTATCGAGTGGTGATTTTGTG
CCGAGCTGCCGGTCGGGGAGCTGTTGGCTGGCTGGTGGCAGGATATATTGTGGTGTAAACAAATTGACGC
TTAGACAACTTAATAACACATTGCGGATCCCTCGGTCACATGTGCATCCTCTCTGGGAGAGCGGAGAATT
AAGGGAGTCACGTTATGACCCCCGCCGATGACGCGGGACAAGCCGTTTTACGTTTGGAACTGACAGAACC
GCAACGTTGAAGGAGCCACTCAGCCGCGGGTTTCTGGAGTTTAATGAGCTAAGCACATACGTCAGAAACC
ATTATTGCGCGTTCAAAAGTCGCCTAAGGTCACTATCAGCTAGCAAATATTTCTTGTCAAAAATGCTCCA
CTGACGTTCCATAAATTCCCCTCGGTATCCAATTAGAGTCTCATATTCACTCTCATACTGTATTTTTACA
ACAATTACCAACAACAACAAACAACAAACAACATTACAATTACTATTTACAATTACAATGATTGAACAAG
ATGGATTGCACGCAGGTTCTCCGGCCGCTTGGGTGGAGAGGCTATTCGGCTATGACTGGGCACAACAGAC
AATCGGCTGCTCTGATGCCGCCGTGTTCCGGCTGTCAGCGCAGGGGCGCCCGGTTCTTTTTGTCAAGACC
GACCTGTCCGGTGCCCTGAATGAACTGCAGGACGAGGCAGCGCGGCTATCGTGGCTGGCCACGACGGGCG
TTCCTTGCGCAGCTGTGCTCGACGTTGTCACTGAAGCGGGAAGGGACTGGCTGCTATTGGGCGAAGTGCC
GGGGCAGGATCTCCTGTCATCTCACCTTGCTCCTGCCGAGAAAGTATCCATCATGGCTGATGCAATGCGG
CGGCTGCATACGCTTGATCCGGCTACCTGCCCATTCGACCACCAAGCGAAACATCGCATCGAGCGAGCAC
GTACTCGGATGGAAGCCGGTCTTGTCGATCAGGATGATCTGGACGAAGAGCATCAGGGGCTCGCGCCAGC
CGAACTGTTCGCCAGGCTCAAGGCGCGTATGCCCGACGGCGAGGATCTCGTCGTGACTCATGGCGATGCC
TGCTTGCCGAATATCATGGTGGAAAATGGCCGCTTTTCTGGATTCATCGACTGTGGCCGGCTGGGTGTGG
CGGACCGCTATCAGGACATAGCGTTGGCTACCCGTGATATTGCTGAAGAGCTTGGCGGCGAATGGGCTGA
CCGCTTCCTCGTGCTTTACGGTATCGCCGCTCCCGATTCGCAGCGCATCGCCTTCTATCGCCTTCTTGAC
GAGTTCTTCTGAGCTTGTCAAGCAGATCGTTCAAACATTTGGCAATAAAGTTTCTTAAGATTGAATCCTG
TTGCCGGTCTTGCGATGATTATCATATAATTTCTGTTGAATTACGTTAAGCATGTAATAATTAACATGTA
ATGCATGACGTTATTTATGAGATGGGTTTTTATGATTAGAGTCCCGCAATTATACATTTAATACGCGATA
GAAAACAAAATATAGCGCGCAAACTAGGATAAATTATCGCGCGCGGTGTCATCTATGTTACTAGATCGAC
GCTCCATGGGAATTCGTAAAGCGACTAAATGGAGCAACCTACTGTTTTTGAAGTTTGGGTTGCCATGTAA
TCACTTGCAATAAATATATGTACTAATGACTGCATCGGCTTGCGTGTCTAAATTTGTAGCTTATTGAAAA
CTTTTTGTGGTTAAAGACGAATCCAGTTAACTAACATAAGTTTAACAAAACAAGACCTTTTCCATATATA
GACCACCGTTACCAACTTACAAAGAAGCCAAATAAAGTACAACACAACACTTGCAAGTTACAAAAAGAGA
GGAAAAAAAACATGGTACCATTTGACAACATATAGAAACACACATAAACATTACTTATAACAAAAAGATT
CAAACTCGGCTTTTATTATCTCCCCCTGATCAAATTCTAAACACTTTATTCCTCATAAACTAACTCCCCG
ACATTGGAGTTATTGGACTATGACGATGACATCAGTGGGGTAAGCTCACTTGTGCCCCAGTTTGCTAGGG
AGGTCGCAGTATCTGGCCACAGCCACCTCGTGCTGCTCGACGTAGGTTTCTTTGTCGGCCTCCTTGATTC
TTTCCAGTCTGTGGTCCACATAGTAGACGCCGGGCATCTTGAGGTTCTTAGCGGGTTTCTTGGATCTGTA
TGTGGTCTTGAAGTTGCAGATCAGGTGGCCCCCGCCCACGAGCTTCAGGGCCATGTCGCTTCTGCCTTCC
AGGCCGCCGTCAGCGGGGTACAGCATCTCGGTGTTGGCCTCCCAGCCGAGTGTTTTCTTCTGCATCACAG
GGCCGTTGGATGGGAAGTTCACCCCTCTGATCTTGACGTTGTAGATGAGGCAGCCGTCCTGGAGGCTGGT
GTCCTGGGTAGCGGTCAGCACGCCCCCATCTTCGTATGTGGTGACTCTCTCCCATGTGAAGCCCTCAGGG
AAGGACTGCTTAAAGAAGTCGGGGATGCCCTGGGTGTGGTTGATGAAGGTTCTGCTGCCGTACATGAAGC
TGGTAGCCAGGATGTCGAAGGCGAAGGGGAGAGGGCCGCCCTCGACCACCTTGATTCTCATGGTCTGGGT
GCCCTCGTAGGGCTTGCCTTCGCCCTCGGATGTGCACTTGAAGTGGTGGTTGTTCACGGTGCCCTCCATG
TACAGCTTCATGTGCATGTTCTCCTTAATCAGCTCGCTCATAGTAGTGTGCTGGCCACCACGAGTACGGT
CACGGTCATGTTCCCCACCAGTATGTTGCTGTCCGTAGTACTGAGCTCTGTCTTTCAGATCCTGAGCTTT
GCTTCCCAACTTCATCCTTGCACTGTCCAACTTGTCTGATCCCTGTGGGTGCTCTCCCGTTGCGTACCTA
TTCACAATCAATAGGTATCATACCAAGCATTTTACCTATATAGATGATATACACAGACACATTCAAGCTA
GCTAGGTCAAATTTCGTATTTAGTTAACCAAATGTTCCCTAGAATTTGCAATTTCTTATTGTTACATTTG
TTATTCGACCAAAAAAATTGATCCAAAGCTACTGGCTCAACACATGCATGCACATATTGCACAAAATTAT
GAAGTAAGATGATAAATGTGTGCTTACTTGTAAATCCAAGAGAAAACGGTTATAGCGGCAATGCCAAACC
CTCCAGAGGAAAGAAAACCGGTGATGAGGAGTGCAACTGTGATGAGAGCCGGGACAAGGATTGGGCTGAA
GATAACGAGCAGAGGTGTTGCAACAGTCAAAGCTATGACAGTTCCAACAAGGGTAAGGCTGGAGAGAACA
AGGAGGGAACCACCAGCTGTGACAGCAGTTGCAGCTTTAGCAATCTGCCTAGACTTGGAGTAGTCAGATC
CTCGTCCGGACATCTGGTACTGGTCACGATCTCGGCCCATCATCGGGTACTGATCTCTGCCGATGATATC
GTGATGGGTTCCTCTAGCTGTATCCGCCATTTTTTTGTTCTTGTTTACTAGAGAGAATGAGATTTTGAAT
GAGAGATTGATCAAAAAGATGTGTATATATTTTGGAAGAGGTAGGAGTGTTTGTTAGATATATTAAGAAA
GGAGACGAGAAGTCACGTGTCAATGGAGACATCATGCAATTGTAGGCCACGTGTTAATGGCGTCACCATG
CAGCCGCTGCATGTGTTAACGAGAGGAGTCTATTCAAAGACACGTTTGTTTTTTGCCTAGCTCAGAATGT
GGCGTTGGCATCGAACCGAAACATAAAACGCAAAACGAACCTTTGGGCTCGTCAGTATGGGTTTGGGCCT
TCAATAGATTCCTTCTATACGGCCCACATATCCACTATTGGCAACAAAATTAGAAAAATTTAGGATTTAG
TTTTAAAATTTGTTCCGCGACATTCTAGAACTCCGAGCTCGAATTCTAGTAGCGTCGATCTAGTAACATA
GATGACACCGCGCGCGATAATTTATCCTAGTTTGCGCGCTATATTTTGTTTTCTATCGCGTATTAAATGT
ATAATTGCGGGACTCTAATCATAAAAACCCATCTCATAAATAACGTCATGCATTACATGTTAATTATTAC
ATGCTTAACGTAATTCAACAGAAATTATATGATAATCATCGCAAGACCGGCAACAGGATTCAATCTTAAG
AAACTTTATTGCCAAATGTTTGAACGATCTGCTTGACAAGCTCACACCTTCCTCTTCTTCTTGGGGTCAG
CCCTGCTGTCTCCACCGAGCTGAGAGAGGTCGATTCTTGTTTCATAGAGCCCCGTAATTGACTGATGAAT
CAGTGTGGCGTCCAGGACCTCCTTTGTAGAGGTGTACCGCTTTCTGTCTATGGTGGTGTCGAAGTACTTG
AAGGCTGCAGGCGCGCCCAAGTTGGTCAGAGTAAACAAGTGGATAATGTTTTCTGCCTGCTCCCTGATGG
GCTTATCCCTGTGCTTATTGTAAGCAGAAAGCACCTTATCGAGGTTAGCGTCGGCGAGGATCACTCTTTT
GGAGAATTCGCTTATTTGCTCGATGATCTCATCAAGGTAGTGTTTGTGTTGTTCCACGAACAGCTGCTTC
TGCTCATTATCTTCGGGAGATCCTTTGAGCTTTTCATAGTGGCTGGCCAGATACAAGAAATTAACGTATT
TAGAGGGCAGTGCCAGCTCGTTACCTTTCTGCAGCTCGCCCGCACTAGCGAGCATTCGTTTCCGGCCGTT
TTCAAGCTCAAAGAGAGAGTACTTGGGAAGCTTAATGATGAGGTCTTTTTTGACCTCTTTATATCCTTTC
GCCTCGAGAAAGTCGATGGGGTTTTTTTCGAAGCTTGATCGCTCCATGATTGTGATGCCCAGCAGTTCCT
TGACGCTTTTGAGTTTTTTAGACTTCCCTTTCTCCACTTTGGCCACAACCAGTACACTGTAAGCGACTGT
AGGAGAATCGAATCCGCCGTATTTCTTGGGGTCCCAATCTTTTTTGCGTGCGATCAGCTTGTCGCTGTTC
CTTTTCGGGAGGATACTTTCCTTGGAGAAGCCTCCGGTCTGTACTTCGGTCTTTTTAACGATGTTCACCT
GCGGCATGGACAGGACCTTCCGGACTGTCGCGAAATCCCTACCCTTGTCCCACACGATTTCTCCTGTTTC
TCCGTTTGTTTCGATAAGTGGTCGCTTCCGAATCTCTCCATTGGCCAGTGTAATCTCGGTCTTGAAAAAA
TTCATAATATTGCTGTAAAAGAAGTACTTAGCGGTGGCCTTGCCTATTTCCTGCTCAGACTTTGCGATCA
TTTTCCTAACATCGTACACTTTATAGTCTCCGTAAACAAATTCAGATTCAAGCTTGGGATATTTTTTGAT
AAGTGCAGTGCCTACCACTGCATTCAGGTAGGCATCATGCGCATGGTGGTAATTGTTGATCTCTCTCACC
TTATAAAACTGAAAGTCCTTTCTGAAATCTGAAACCAGCTTAGACTTCAGAGTAATAACTTTCACCTCTC
GAATCAGTTTGTCATTTTCATCGTACTTGGTGTTCATGCGTGAATCGAGAATTTGGGCCACGTGCTTGGT
GATCTGGCGTGTCTCAACAAGCTGCCTTTTGATGAAGCCGGCTTTATCCAACTCAGACAGGCCACCTCGT
TCAGCCTTAGTCAGATTATCGAACTTCCGTTGTGTGATCAGTTTGGCGTTCAGCAGCTGCCGCCAATAAT
TTTTCATTTTCTTGACAACTTCTTCTGAGGGGACGTTATCACTCTTCCCTCTATTTTTATCGGATCTTGT
CAACACTTTATTATCAATAGAATCATCTTTGAGAAAAGACTGGGGCACGATATGATCCACGTCGTAGTCG
GAGAGCCGATTGATGTCCAGTTCCTGATCCACGTACATGTCCCTGCCGTTCTGCAGGTAGTACAGGTAGA
GCTTCTCATTCTGAAGCTGGGTGTTTTCAACTGGGTGTTCCTTAAGGATTTGGGACCCCAGTTCTTTTAT
ACCCTCTTCAATCCTCTTCATCCTTTCCCTACTGTTCTTCTGTCCCTTCTGGGTAGTTTGGTTCTCTCGG
GCCATCTCGATAACGATATTCTCGGGCTTATGCCTTCCCATTACTTTGACGAGTTCATCCACGACCTTAA
CGGTCTGCAGTATTCCCTTTTTGATAGCTGGGCTACCTGCAAGATTAGCGATGTGCTCGTGGAGACTGTC
CCCCTGGCCAGAAACTTGTGCTTTCTGGATGTCCTCCTTAAAGGTGAGAGAGTCATCATGGATCAACTGC
ATGAAGTTCCGGTTGGCAAATCCATCGGACTTAAGAAAATCCAGGATTGTCTTTCCACTCTGCTTGTCTC
GGATCCCATTGATCAGTTTTCTTGACAGCCGCCCCCATCCTGTATATCGGCGCCTCTTGAGCTGTTTCAT
GACTTTGTCGTCGAAGAGATGAGCGTAAGTTTTCAAGCGTTCTTCAATCATCTCCCTATCTTCAAACAAC
GTAAGGGTGAGGACAATGTCCTCAAGAATGTCCTCGTTCTCCTCATTGTCCAGGAAGTCCTTGTCTTTAA
TGATTTTCAGGAGATCGTGATACGTTCCCAGGGATGCGTTGAAGCGATCCTCCACTCCGCTGATTTCAAC
AGAGTCGAAACATTCAATCTTTTTGAAATAATCTTCTTTGAGCTGTTTCACGGTAACTTTCCGGTTCGTC
TTGAAGAGGAGGTCCACGATAGCTTTCTTCTGCTCTCCAGACAGGAATGCTGGCTTTCTCATCCCTTCTG
TGACGTATTTGACCTTGGTGAGCTCGTTATAAACTGTGAAGTACTCGTACAGCAGAGAGTGTTTAGGAAG
CACCTTTTCGTTAGGCAGATTTTTATCAAAGTTAGTCATCCTTTCGATGAAGGACTGGGCAGAGGCCCCC
TTATCCACGACTTCCTCGAAGTTCCAGGGAGTGATAGTCTCTTCTGATTTGCGAGTCATCCACGCGAATC
TGGAATTTCCCCGGGCGAGGGGGCCTACATAGTAGGGTATCCGAAATGTGAGGATTTTCTCAATCTTTTC
CCTGTTATCTTTCAAAAAGGGGTAGAAATCCTCTTGCCGCCTGAGGATAGCGTGCAGTTCGCCCAGGTGA
ATCTGGTGGGGGATGCTTCCATTGTCGAAAGTGCGCTGTTTGCGCAACAGATCTTCTCTGTTAAGCTTTA
CCAGCAGCTCCTCGGTGCCGTCCATTTTTTCCAAGATGGGCTTAATAAATTTGTAAAATTCCTCCTGGCT
TGCTCCGCCGTCAATGTATCCGGCGTAGCCATTTTTAGACTGATCGAAGAAAATTTCCTTGTACTTCTCA
GGCAGTTGCTGTCTGACAAGGGCCTTCAGCAAAGTCAAGTCTTGGTGGTGCTCATCATAGCGCTTGATCA
TACTAGCGCTCAGCGGAGCTTTGGTGATCTCCGTGTTCACTCGCAGAATATCACTCAGCAGAATGGCGTC
TGACAGGTTCTTTGCCGCCAAAAAAAGGTCTGCGTACTGGTCGCCGATCTGGGCCAGCAGATTGTCGAGA
TCATCATCGTAGGTGTCTTTGCTCAGTTGAAGCTTGGCATCTTCGGCCAGGTCGAAGTTAGATTTAAAGT
TGGGGGTCAGCCCGAGTGACAGGGCGATAAGATTACCAAACAGGCCGTTCTTCTTCTCCCCAGGGAGCTG
TGCGATGAGGTTTTCGAGCCGCCGGGATTTGGACAGCCTAGCGCTCAGGATTGCTTTGGCGTCAACTCCG
GATGCGTTGATCGGGTTCTCTTCGAAAAGCTGATTGTAAGTCTGAACCAGTTGGATAAAGAGTTTGTCGA
CATCGCTGTTGTCTGGGTTCAGGTCCCCCTCGATGAGGAAGTGTCCCCGAAATTTGATCATATGCGCCAG
CGCGAGATAGATCAACCGCAAGTCAGCCTTATCAGTACTGTCTACAAGCTTCTTCCTCAGATGATATATG
GTTGGGTACTTTTCATGGTACGCCACCTCGTCCACGATATTGCCAAAGATTGGGTGGCGCTCGTGCTTTT
TATCCTCCTCCACCAAAAAGGACTCCTCCAGCCTATGGAAGAAAGAGTCATCCACCTTAGCCATCTCATT
ACTAAAGATCTCCTGCAGGTAGCAGATCCGATTCTTTCTGCGGGTATATCTGCGCCGTGCTGTTCTTTTG
AGCCGCGTGGCTTCGGCCGTCTCCCCGGAGTCGAACAGGAGGGCGCCAATGAGGTTCTTCTTTATGCTGT
GGCGATCGGTATTGCCCAGAACTTTGAATTTTTTGCTCGGCACCTTGTACTCGTCCGTAATGACGGCCCA
GCCGACGCTGTTTGTGCCGATATCGAGCCCAATGGAGTACTTCTTGTCCATTGTATCGATAATTGTAAAT
GTAATTGTAATGTTGTTTGTTGTTTGTTGTTGTTGGTAATTGTTGTAAAAATGAGCTCTTATACTCGAGC
GTGTCCTCTCCAAATGAAATGAACTTCCTTATATAGAGGAAGGGTCTTGCGAAGGATAGTGGGATTGTGC
GTCATCCCTTACGTCAGTGGAGATGTCACATCAATCCACTTGCTTTGTAGACGTGGTTGGAACCTCTTCT
TTTTCCACGATGCTCCTCGTGGGTGGGGGTCCATCTTTGGGACCACTGTCGGCAGAGAGATCTTGAATGA
TAGCCTTTCCTTTATCGCAATGATGGCATTTGTAGGAGCCACCTTCCTTTTCTACTGTCCTTTCGATGAA
GTGACAGATAGCTGGGCAATGGAATCCGAGGAGGTTTCCCGAAATTATCCTTTGTTGAAAAGTCTCAATA
GCCCTTTGATCTTCTGAGACTGTATCTTTGACATTTTTGGAGTAGACCAGAGTGTCGTGCTCCACCATGT
TATCACATCAATCCACTTGCTTTGTAGACGTGGTTGGAACCTCTTCTTTTTCCACGATGCTCCTCGTGGG
TGGGGGTCCATCTTTGGGACCACTGTCGGCAGAGAGATCTTGAATGATAGCCTTTCCTTTATCGCAATGA
TGGCATTTGTAGGAGCCACCTTCCTTTTCTACTGTCCTTTCGATGAAGTGACAGATAGCTGGGCAATGGA
ATCCGAGGAGGTTTCCCGAAATTATCCTTTGTTGAAAAGTCTCAATAGCCCTTTGATCTTCTGAGACTGT
ATCTTTGACATTTTTGGAGTAGACCAGAGTGTCGTGCTCCACCATGTTGACCTCCAAGCTTGAATTCTTG
CAGAGACCGAGACGTTGATCGGCACGTAAGAGGTTCCAACTTTCACCATAATGAAATAAGATCACTACCG
GGCGTATTTTTTGAGTTATCGAGATTTTCAGGAGCTAAGGAAGCTAAAATGGAGAAAAAAATCACTGGAT
ATACCACCGTTGATATATCCCAATGGCATCGTAAAGAACATTTTGAGGCATTTCAGTCAGTTGCTCAATG
TACCTATAACCAGACCGTTCAGCTGGATATTACGGCCTTTTTAAAGACCGTAAAGAAAAATAAGCACAAG
TTTTATCCGGCCTTTATTCACATTCTTGCCCGCCTGATGAATGCTCATCCGGAATTCCGTATGGCAATGA
AAGACGGTGAGCTGGTGATATGGGATAGTGTTCACCCTTGTTACACCGTTTTCCATGAGCAAACTGAAAC
GTTTTCATCGCTCTGGAGTGAATACCACGACGATTTCCGGCAGTTTCTACACATATATTCGCAAGATGTG
GCGTGTTACGGTGAAAACCTGGCCTATTTCCCTAAAGGGTTTATTGAGAATATGTTTTTCGTCTCAGCCA
ATCCCTGGGTGAGTTTCACCAGTTTTGATTTAAACGTGGCCAATATGGACAACTTCTTCGCCCCCGTTTT
CACCATGGGCAAATATTATACGCAAGGCGACAAGGTGCTGATGCCGCTGGCGATTCAGGTTCATCATGCC
GTCTGTGATGGCTTCCATGTCGGCAGAATGCTTAATGAATTACAACAGTACTGCGATGAGTGGCAGGGCG
GGGCGTAATCGCGTGGATCCGGCTTACTAAAAGCCAGATAACAGTATGCGTATTTGCGCGCTGATTTTTG
CGGTATAAGAATATATACTGATATGTATACCCGAAGTATGTCAAAAAGAGGTATGCTATGAAGCAGCGTA
TTACAGTGACAGTTGACAGCGACAGCTATCAGTTGCTCAAGGCATATATGATGTCAATATCTCCGGTCTG
GTAAGCACAACCATGCAGAATGAAGCCCGTCGTCTGCGTGCCGAACGCTGGAAAGCGGAAAATCAGGAAG
GGATGGCTGAGGTCGCCCGGTTTATTGAAATGAACGGCTCTTTTGCTGACGAGAACAGGGGCTGGTGAAA
TGCAGTTTAAGGTTTACACCTATAAAAGAGAGAGCCGTTATCGTCTGTTTGTGGATGTACAGAGTGATAT
TATTGACACGCCCGGGCGACGGATGGTGATCCCCCTGGCCAGTGCACGTCTGCTGTCAGATAAAGTCTCC
CGTGAACTTTACCCGGTGGTGCATATCGGGGATGAAAGCTGGCGCATGATGACCACCGATATGGCCAGTG
TGCCGGTTTCCGTTATCGGGGAAGAAGTGGCTGATCTCAGCCACCGCGAAAATGACATCAAAAACGCCAT
TAACCTGATGTTCTGGGGAATATAAATGTCAGGCTCCCTTATACACAGCCAGTCGGTCTCAGCTTCTGCA
GGCATGCGACGTCGAGCTTAGCTTGAGCTTGGATCAGATTGTCGTTTCCCGCCTTCAGTTTAAACTATCA
GTGTTTGACAGGATATATTGGCGGGTAAACCTAAGAGAAAAGAGCGTTTATTAGAATAATCGGATATTTA
AAAGGGCGTGAAAAGGTTTATCCGTTCGTCCATTTGTATGTGCATGCCAACCACAGGGTTCCCCTCGGGA
TCAAAGTACTTTAAAGTACTTTAAAGTACTTTAAAGTACTTTGATCCAACCCCTCCGCTGCTATAGTGCA
GTCGGCTTCTGACGTTCAGTGCAGCCGTGTTCTGAAAACGACATGTCGCACAAGTCCTAAGTTACGCGAC
AGGCTGCCGCCCTGCCCTT
