>Addgene plasmid #79452 | pDGE160 | addgene partial sequence | sequence record 154401 | NOS-F 5'-GCGTTCAAAAGTCGCCTAAG-3'
GCAAATATTTCTTGTCAAAAATGCTCCACTGACGTTCCATAAATTCCCCTCGGTATCCAATTAGAGTCTC
ATATTCACTCTCATACTGTATTTTTACAACAATTACCAACAACAACAAACAACAAACAACATTACAATTA
CTATTTACAATTACAATGATTGAACAAGATGGATTGCACGCAGGTTCTCCGGCCGCTTGGGTGGAGAGGC
TATTCGGCTATGACTGGGCACAACAGACAATCGGCTGCTCTGATGCCGCCGTGTTCCGGCTGTCAGCGCA
GGGGCGCCCGGTTCTTTTTGTCAAGACCGACCTGTCCGGTGCCCTGAATGAACTGCAGGACGAGGCAGCG
CGGCTATCGTGGCTGGCCACGACGGGCGTTCCTTGCGCAGCTGTGCTCGACGTTGTCACTGAAGCGGGAA
GGGACTGGCTGCTATTGGGCGAAGTGCCGGGGCAGGATCTCCTGTCATCTCACCTTGCTCCTGCCGAGAA
AGTATCCATCATGGCTGATGCAATGCGGCGGCTGCATACGCTTGATCCGGCTACCTGCCCATTCGACCAC
CAAGCGAAACATCGCATCGAGCGAGCACGTACTCGGATGGAAGCCGGTCTTGTCGATCAGGATGATCTGG
ACGAAGAGCATCAGGGGCTCGCGCCAGCCGAACTGTTCGCCAGGCTCAAGGCGCGCATGCCCGACGGCGA
TGATCTCGTCGTGACCCATGGCGATGCCTGCTTGCCGAATATCATGGTGGAAAATGGCCGCTTTTCTGGA
TTCATCGACTGTGGCCGGCTGGGTGTGGCGGACCGCTATCAGGACATAGCGTTGGCTACCCGTGATATTG
CTGAAGAGCTTGGCGGCGAATGGGCTGACCGCTTCCTCGTGCTTTACGGTATCGCCGCTCCCGATTCGCA
GCGCATCGCCTTCTATCGCCTTCTTGACGAGTTCTTCTGAGCTTGTCAAGCAGATCGTTCAAACATTTGG
CAATAAAGTTTCTTAAGATTG
