>Addgene plasmid #79452 | pDGE160 | addgene partial sequence | sequence record 154404 | CAT-R 5'-GCAACTGACTGAAATGCCTC-3'
ATGCCATTGGGATATATCAACGGTGGTATATCCAGTGATTTTTTTCTCCATTTTAGCTTCCTTAGCTCCT
GAAAATCTCGATAACTCAAAAAATACGCCCGGTAGTGATCTTATTTCATTATGGTGAAAGTTGGAACCTC
TTACGTGCCGATCAACGTCTCGGTCTCTGCAAGAATTCAAGCTTGGAGGTCAACATGGTGGAGCACGACA
CTCTGGTCTACTCCAAAAATGTCAAAGATACAGTCTCAGAAGATCAAAGGGCTATTGAGACTTTTCAACA
AAGGATAATTTCGGGAAACCTCCTCGGATTCCATTGCCCAGCTATCTGTCACTTCATCGAAAGGACAGTA
GAAAAGGAAGGTGGCTCCTACAAATGCCATCATTGCGATAAAGGAAAGGCTATCATTCAAGATCTCTCTG
CCGACAGTGGTCCCAAAGATGGACCCCCACCCACGAGGAGCATCGTGGAAAAAGAAGAGGTTCCAACCAC
GTCTACAAAGCAAGTGGATTGATGTGATAACATGGTGGAGCACGACACTCTGGTCTACTCCAAAAATGTC
AAAGATACAGTCTCAGAAGATCAAAGGGCTATTGAGACTTTTCAACAAAGGATAATTTCGGGAAACCTCC
TCGGATTCCATTGCCCAGCTATCTGTCACTTCATCGAAAGGACAGTAGAAAAGGAAGGTGGCTCCTACAA
ATGCCATCATTGCGATAAAGGAAAGGCTATCATTCAAGATCTCTCTGCCGACAGTGGTCCCAAAGATGGA
CCCCCACCCACGAGGAGCATCGTGGAAAAAGAAGAGGTTCCAACCACGTCTACAAAGCAAGTGGATTGAT
GTGACATCTCCACTGACGTAAGGGATGACGCACAATCCCACTATCCTTCGCAAGACCCTTCCTCTATATA
AGGAAGTTCATTTCATTTGGAGAGGACACGCTCGAGTATAAGAGCTCATTTTTACAACAATTACCAACAA
CAACAAACAACAAACAACATTAC
